>Addgene plasmid #153282 | pDGE510 | addgene full sequence | sequence record 307476 | Addgene NGS Result
GCTCGTCAGGGGGGCGGAGCCTATGGAAAAACGCCAGCAACGCGGCCTTTTTACGGTTCCTGGCCTTTTG
CTGGCCTTTTGCTCACATGTTCTTTCCTGCGTTATCCCCTGATTCTGTGGATAACCGTATTACCGCCTTT
GAGTGAGCTGATACCGCTCGCCGCAGCCGAACGACCGAGCGCAGCGAGTCAGTGAGCGAGGAAGCGGAAG
AGCGCCCAATACGCAAACCGCCTCTCCCCGCGCGTTGGCCGATTCATTAATCACTCTGTGGTCTCACCAG
ATAAGCTTTAGCTTTGAGACCACGAAGTGGCTCTTCAGTGGACGAAAGGGCCTCGTGATACGCCTATTTT
TATAGGTTAATGTCATGATAATAATGGTTTCTTAGACGTCAGGTGGCACTTTTCGGGGAAATGTGCGCGG
AACCCCTATTTGTTTATTTTTCTAAATACATTCAAATATGTATCCGCTCATGAGACAATAACCCTGATAA
ATGCTTCAATAATATTGAAAAAGGAAGAGTATGGCTAAAATGAGAATATCACCGGAATTGAAAAAACTGA
TCGAAAAATACCGCTGCGTAAAAGATACGGAAGGAATGTCTCCTGCTAAGGTATATAAGCTGGTGGGAGA
AAATGAAAACCTATATTTAAAAATGACGGACAGCCGGTATAAAGGGACCACCTATGATGTGGAACGGGAA
AAGGACATGATGCTATGGCTGGAAGGAAAGCTGCCTGTTCCAAAGGTCCTGCACTTTGAACGGCATGATG
GCTGGAGCAATCTGCTCATGAGTGAGGCCGATGGCGTCCTTTGCTCGGAAGAGTATGAAGATGAACAAAG
CCCTGAAAAGATTATCGAGCTGTATGCGGAGTGCATCAGGCTCTTTCACTCCATCGACATATCGGATTGT
CCCTATACGAATAGCTTAGACAGCCGCTTAGCCGAATTGGATTACTTACTGAATAACGATCTGGCCGATG
TGGATTGCGAAAACTGGGAAGAGGACACTCCATTTAAAGATCCGCGCGAGCTGTATGATTTTTTAAAGAC
GGAAAAGCCCGAAGAGGAACTTGTCTTTTCCCACGGCGACCTGGGAGACAGCAACATCTTTGTGAAAGAT
GGCAAAGTAAGTGGCTTTATTGATCTTGGGAGAAGCGGCAGGGCGGACAAGTGGTATGACATTGCCTTCT
GCGTCCGGTCGCTCAGGGAGGATATCGGGGAAGAACAGTATGTCGAGCTATTTTTTGACTTACTGGGGAT
CAAGCCTGATTGGGAGAAAATAAAATATTATATTTTACTGGATGAATTGTTTTAGCTGTCAGACCAAGTT
TACTCATATATACTTTAGATTGATTTAAAACTTCATTTTTAATTTAAAAGGATCTAGGTGAAGATCCTTT
TTGATAATCTCATGACCAAAATCCCTTAACGTGAGTTTTCGTTCCACTGAGCGTCAGACCCCGTAGAAAA
GATCAAAGGATCTTCTTGAGATCCTTTTTTTCTGCGCGTAATCTGCTGCTTGCAAACAAAAAAACCACCG
CTACCAGCGGTGGTTTGTTTGCCGGATCAAGAGCTACCAACTCTTTTTCCGAAGGTAACTGGCTTCAGCA
GAGCGCAGATACCAAATACTGTTCTTCTAGTGTAGCCGTAGTTAGGCCACCACTTCAAGAACTCTGTAGC
ACCGCCTACATACCTCGCTCTGCTAATCCTGTTACCAGTGGCTGCTGCCAGTGGCGATAAGTCGTGTCTT
ACCGGGTTGGACTCAAGACGATAGTTACCGGATAAGGCGCAGCGGTCGGGCTGAACGGGGGGTTCGTGCA
CACAGCCCAGCTTGGAGCGAACGACCTACACCGAACTGAGATACCTACAGCGTGAGCTATGAGAAAGCGC
CACGCTTCCCGAAGGGAGAAAGGCGGACAGGTATCCGGTAAGCGGCAGGGTCGGAACAGGAGAGCGCACG
AGGGAGCTTCCAGGGGGAAACGCCTGGTATCTTTATAGTCCTGTCGGGTTTCGCCACCTCTGACTTGAGC
GTCGATTTTTGTGAT
Features (pLannotate 1.2.2; 5 found; start..end, strand, type, name):
     77..210     +  rep_origin     RSF ori (fragment): Plasmids containing the RSF 1030 origin of replication can be propagated in E. coli cells that contain additional plasmids with compatible origins.
    212..261     +  CDS            lacI (fragment): lac repressor; lacI; The lac repressor binds to the lac operator to inhibit transcription in E. coli. This inhibition can be relieved by adding lactose or isopropyl-β-D-thiogalactopyranoside (IPTG).
    416..520     +  promoter       AmpR promoter: bla
    521..1315    +  CDS            KanR: aminoglycoside phosphotransferase; aphA-3; confers resistance to kanamycin
   1486..29      +  rep_origin     ori (across the origin): high-copy-number ColE1/pMB1/pBR322/pUC origin of replication
