[The description below was written by a language model from this plasmid's Addgene catalogue record and pLannotate feature annotations shown in this document.]
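Description:
pDGE510 is a small bacterial cloning module from a plant multiplex genome-editing toolkit, catalogued as a CRISPR-type vector and built on the pAGM1311 backbone, a universal acceptor plasmid from the Modular Cloning (MoClo) Golden Gate system. Its stated role is to act as an "end-linker" for assembling arrays of four sgRNA expression units into any recipient vector. In hierarchical Golden Gate assemblies of this kind, an end-linker supplies a short adapter whose overhangs bridge the last module of the array to the fixed closing overhang of the destination vector, so that an array of a given length can be ligated as a closed product. The record does not state which type IIS enzyme or overhangs are involved, and the cloning sites are listed as unknown.

The payload is only a synthetic linker of about 20 bp in a backbone of roughly 2 kb, consistent with the 2,045 nt full sequence. It carries no sgRNA scaffold, promoter, nuclease gene or plant-active element, and the linker itself is too short to be annotated in the feature table. The annotated features are all maintenance functions: a high-copy ColE1/pUC-type origin spanning the sequence start, and a kanamycin resistance gene (aminoglycoside phosphotransferase) driven by the bla (AmpR) promoter. Short fragments matching the RSF origin and lacI are also called, but these are partial hits that are probably backbone remnants rather than functional parts. The plasmid is propagated in standard E. coli cloning strains under kanamycin selection. It serves purely as a donor part, alongside sgRNA modules, for building multiplex editing constructs such as those used by the depositors to generate higher-order Nicotiana benthamiana and Arabidopsis mutants.
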