Addgene plasmid #153282: pDGE510
Purpose: End-linker for cloning 4 sgRNA arrays into any recipient vector
Depositing lab: Johannes Stuttmann. Depositing organization: Martin-Luther-Universitaet Halle-Wittenberg. Publication: Highly efficient multiplex editing: One-shot generation of 8x Nicotiana benthamiana and 12x Arabidopsis mutants. Stuttmann J, Barthel K, Martin P, Ordon J, Erickson JL, Herr R, Ferik F, Kretschmer C, Berner T, Keilwagen J, Marillonnet S, Bonas U. Plant J. 2021 Feb 12. doi: 10.1111/tpj.15197. PubMed 33577114.
Backbone
  Vector backbone: pAGM1311
  Backbone manufacturer: Engler et al, 2014
  Backbone size w/o insert (bp): 2000
  Vector type: CRISPR
Growth in bacteria
  Bacterial resistance: Kanamycin, 50 μg/mL
  Growth temperature: 37°C
  Growth strain: DH5alpha
  Copy number: High Copy
Gene/Insert
  Gene/Insert name: linker
  Species: Synthetic
  Insert size (bp): 20
  Cloning method: Restriction Enzyme; 5′ cloning site Unknown (unknown if destroyed)
Terms and licenses: Academic/Nonprofit Terms; Industry Terms: Not Available to Industry
Depositor comments: Please visit https://www.biorxiv.org/content/10.1101/2020.03.31.018671v2 for bioRxiv preprint.
How to cite: pDGE510 was a gift from Johannes Stuttmann (Addgene plasmid # 153282 ; http://n2t.net/addgene:153282 ; RRID:Addgene_153282)
